>Addgene plasmid #143835 | TFORF1679 | addgene full sequence | sequence record 391575 | Addgene NGS Result
TTAATGTAGTCTTATGCAATACTCTTGTAGTCTTGCAACATGGTAACGATGAGTTAGCAACATGCCTTAC
AAGGAGAGAAAAAGCACCGTGCATGCCGATTGGTGGAAGTAAGGTGGTACGATCGTGCCTTATTAGGAAG
GCAACAGACGGGTCTGACATGGATTGGACGAACCACTGAATTGCCGCATTGCAGAGATATTGTATTTAAG
TGCCTAGCTCGATACATAAACGGGTCTCTCTGGTTAGACCAGATCTGAGCCTGGGAGCTCTCTGGCTAAC
TAGGGAACCCACTGCTTAAGCCTCAATAAAGCTTGCCTTGAGTGCTTCAAGTAGTGTGTGCCCGTCTGTT
GTGTGACTCTGGTAACTAGAGATCCCTCAGACCCTTTTAGTCAGTGTGGAAAATCTCTAGCAGTGGCGCC
CGAACAGGGACTTGAAAGCGAAAGGGAAACCAGAGGAGCTCTCTCGACGCAGGACTCGGCTTGCTGAAGC
GCGCACGGCAAGAGGCGAGGGGCGGCGACTGGTGAGTACGCCAAAAATTTTGACTAGCGGAGGCTAGAAG
GAGAGAGATGGGTGCGAGAGCGTCAGTATTAAGCGGGGGAGAATTAGATCGCGATGGGAAAAAATTCGGT
TAAGGCCAGGGGGAAAGAAAAAATATAAATTAAAACATATAGTATGGGCAAGCAGGGAGCTAGAACGATT
CGCAGTTAATCCTGGCCTGTTAGAAACATCAGAAGGCTGTAGACAAATACTGGGACAGCTACAACCATCC
CTTCAGACAGGATCAGAAGAACTTAGATCATTATATAATACAGTAGCAACCCTCTATTGTGTGCATCAAA
GGATAGAGATAAAAGACACCAAGGAAGCTTTAGACAAGATAGAGGAAGAGCAAAACAAAAGTAAGACCAC
CGCACAGCAAGCGGCCGCTGATCTTCAGACCTGGAGGAGGAGATATGAGGGACAATTGGAGAAGTGAATT
ATATAAATATAAAGTAGTAAAAATTGAACCATTAGGAGTAGCACCCACCAAGGCAAAGAGAAGAGTGGTG
CAGAGAGAAAAAAGAGCAGTGGGAATAGGAGCTTTGTTCCTTGGGTTCTTGGGAGCAGCAGGAAGCACTA
TGGGCGCAGCGTCAATGACGCTGACGGTACAGGCCAGACAATTATTGTCTGGTATAGTGCAGCAGCAGAA
CAATTTGCTGAGGGCTATTGAGGCGCAACAGCATCTGTTGCAACTCACAGTCTGGGGCATCAAGCAGCTC
CAGGCAAGAATCCTGGCTGTGGAAAGATACCTAAAGGATCAACAGCTCCTGGGGATTTGGGGTTGCTCTG
GAAAACTCATTTGCACCACTGCTGTGCCTTGGAATGCTAGTTGGAGTAATAAATCTCTGGAACAGATTTG
GAATCACACGACCTGGATGGAGTGGGACAGAGAAATTAACAATTACACAAGCTTAATACACTCCTTAATT
GAAGAATCGCAAAACCAGCAAGAAAAGAATGAACAAGAATTATTGGAATTAGATAAATGGGCAAGTTTGT
GGAATTGGTTTAACATAACAAATTGGCTGTGGTATATAAAATTATTCATAATGATAGTAGGAGGCTTGGT
AGGTTTAAGAATAGTTTTTGCTGTACTTTCTATAGTGAATAGAGTTAGGCAGGGATATTCACCATTATCG
TTTCAGACCCACCTCCCAACCCCGAGGGGACCCATGCATTGCATCTCAATTAGTCAGCAACCAGGTGTGG
AAAGTCCCCAGGCTCCCCAGCAGGCAGAAGTATGCAAAGCATGCGTCTCAATTAGTCAGCAACCATAGTC
CCGCCCCTAACTCCGCCCATCCCGCCCCTAACTCCGCCCAGTTCCGCCCATTCTCCGCCCCATGGCTGAC
TAATTTTTTTTATTTATGCAGAGGCCGAGGCCGCCTCGGCCTCTGAGCTATTCCAGAAGTAGTGAGGAGG
CTTTTTTGGAGGCCTAGGCTTTTGCAAAAAGCTTTCTAGAGGTACCACCGGAGCTTACCATGACCGAGTA
CAAGCCCACGGTGCGCCTCGCCACCCGCGACGACGTCCCCAGGGCCGTACGCACCCTCGCCGCCGCGTTC
GCCGACTACCCCGCCACGCGCCACACCGTCGATCCGGACCGCCACATCGAGCGGGTCACCGAGCTGCAAG
AACTCTTCCTCACGCGCGTCGGGCTCGACATCGGCAAGGTGTGGGTCGCGGACGACGGCGCCGCCGTGGC
GGTCTGGACCACGCCGGAGAGCGTCGAAGCGGGGGCGGTGTTCGCCGAGATCGGCCCGCGCATGGCCGAG
TTGAGCGGTTCCCGGCTGGCCGCGCAGCAACAGATGGAAGGCCTCCTGGCGCCGCACCGGCCCAAGGAGC
CCGCGTGGTTCCTGGCCACCGTCGGCGTCTCGCCCGACCACCAGGGCAAGGGTCTGGGCAGCGCCGTCGT
GCTCCCCGGAGTGGAGGCGGCCGAGCGCGCCGGGGTGCCCGCCTTCCTGGAGACCTCCGCGCCCCGCAAC
CTCCCCTTCTACGAGCGGCTCGGCTTCACCGTCACCGCCGACGTCGAGGTGCCCGAAGGACCGCGCACCT
GGTGCATGACCCGCAAGCCCGGTGCCAGTTAACGAATTCTAGATCTTGAGACAAATGGCAGTATTCATCC
ACAATTTTAAAAGAAAAGGGGGGATTGGGGGGTACAGTGCAGGGGAAAGAATAGTAGACATAATAGCAAC
AGACATACAAACTAAAGAATTACAAAAACAAATTACAAAAATTCAAAATTTTCGGGTTTATTACAGGGAC
AGCAGAGATCCACTTTGGCGCCGGCTCGAGGCCTGCAGGTGCAAAGATGGATAAAGTTTTAAACAGAGAG
GAATCTTTGCAGCTAATGGACCTTCTAGGTCTTGAAAGGAGTGGGAATTGGCTCCGGTGCCCGTCAGTGG
GCAGAGCGCACATCGCCCACAGTCCCCGAGAAGTTGGGGGGAGGGGTCGGCAATTGAACCGGTGCCTAGA
GAAGGTGGCGCGGGGTAAACTGGGAAAGTGATGTCGTGTACTGGCTCCGCCTTTTTCCCGAGGGTGGGGG
AGAACCGTATATAAGTGCAGTAGTCGCCGTGAACGTTCTTTTTCGCAACGGGTTTGCCGCCAGAACACAG
GTAAGTGCCGTGTGTGGTTCCCGCGGGCCTGGCCTCTTTACGGGTTATGGCCCTTGCGTGCCTTGAATTA
CTTCCACCTGGCTGCAGTACGTGATTCTTGATCCCGAGCTTCGGGTTGGAAGTGGGTGGGAGAGTTCGAG
GCCTTGCGCTTAAGGAGCCCCTTCGCCTCGTGCTTGAGTTGAGGCCTGGCCTGGGCGCTGGGGCCGCCGC
GTGCGAATCTGGTGGCACCTTCGCGCCTGTCTCGCTGCTTTCGATAAGTCTCTAGCCATTTAAAATTTTT
GATGACCTGCTGCGACGCTTTTTTTCTGGCAAGATAGTCTTGTAAATGCGGGCCAAGATCTGCACACTGG
TATTTCGGTTTTTGGGGCCGCGGGCGGCGACGGGGCCCGTGCGTCCCAGCGCACATGTTCGGCGAGGCGG
GGCCTGCGAGCGCGGCCACCGAGAATCGGACGGGGGTAGTCTCAAGCTGGCCGGCCTGCTCTGGTGCCTG
GCCTCGCGCCGCCGTGTATCGCCCCGCCCTGGGCGGCAAGGCTGGCCCGGTCGGCACCAGTTGCGTGAGC
GGAAAGATGGCCGCTTCCCGGCCCTGCTGCAGGGAGCTCAAAATGGAGGACGCGGCGCTCGGGAGAGCGG
GCGGGTGAGTCACCCACACAAAGGAAAAGGGCCTTTCCGTCCTCAGCCGTCGCTTCATGTGACTCCACGG
AGTACCGGGCGCCGTCCAGGCACCTCGATTAGTTCTCGAGCTTTTGGAGTACGTCGTCTTTAGGTTGGGG
GGAGGGGTTTTATGCGATGGAGTTTCCCCACACTGAGTGGGTGGAGACTGAAGTTAGGCCAGCTTGGCAC
TTGATGTAATTCTCCTTGGAATTTGCCCTTTTTGAGTTTGGATCTTGGTTCATTCTCAAGCCTCAGACAG
TGGTTCAAAGTTTTTTTCTTCCATTTCAGGTGTCGTGAGGCTAGCACCGCCACCATGCCAGACTCACCTG
TGGATGTGAAGACGCAATCTAGGCTGACTCCTCCAACAATGCCACCTCCCCCAACTACTCAAGGAGCTCC
AAGAACCAGTTCATTTACACCGACAACGTTAACTAATGGCACGAGCCATTCTCCTACAGCCTTGAATGGC
GCCCCCTCACCACCCAATGGCTTCAGCAATGGGCCTTCCTCTTCTTCCTCCTCCTCTCTGGCTAATCAAC
AGCTGCCCCCAGCCTGTGGTGCCAGGCAACTCAGCAAGCTGAAAAGGTTCCTTACTACCCTGCAGCAGTT
TGGCAATGACATTTCACCCGAGATAGGAGAAAGAGTTCGCACCCTCGTTCTGGGACTAGTGAACTCCACT
TTGACAATTGAAGAATTTCATTCCAAACTGCAAGAAGCTACTAACTTCCCACTGAGACCTTTTGTCATCC
CATTTTTGAAGGCCAACTTGCCCCTGCTGCAGCGTGAGCTCCTCCACTGCGCAAGACTGGCCAAACAGAA
CCCTGCCCAGTACCTCGCCCAGCATGAACAGCTGCTTCTGGATGCCAGCACCACCTCACCTGTTGACTCC
TCAGAGCTGCTTCTCGATGTGAACGAAAACGGGAAGAGGCGAACTCCAGACAGAACCAAAGAAAATGGCT
TTGACAGAGAGCCTTTGCACTCAGAACATCCAAGCAAGCGACCATGCACTATTAGCCCAGGCCAGCGGTA
CAGTCCAAATAACGGCTTATCCTACCAGCCCAATGGCCTGCCTCACCCTACCCCACCTCCACCTCAGCAT
TACCGTTTGGATGATATGGCCATTGCCCACCACTACAGGGACTCCTATCGACACCCCAGCCACAGGGACC
TCAGGGACAGAAACAGACCTATGGGGTTGCATGGCACACGTCAAGAAGAAATGATTGATCACAGACTAAC
AGACAGAGAATGGGCAGAAGAGTGGAAACATCTTGACCATCTGTTAAACTGCATAATGGACATGGTAGAA
AAAACAAGGCGATCTCTCACCGTACTAAGGCGGTGTCAAGAAGCAGACCGGGAAGAATTGAATTACTGGA
TCCGGCGGTACAGTGACGCCGAGGACTTAAAAAAAGGTGGCGGCAGTAGCAGCAGCCACTCTAGGCAGCA
GAGTCCCGTCAACCCAGACCCAGTTGCACTAGACGCGCATCGGGAATTCCTTCACAGGCCTGCGTCTGGA
TACGTGCCAGAGGAGATCTGGAAGAAAGCTGAGGAGGCCGTCAATGAGGTGAAGCGCCAGGCGATGACGG
AGCTGCAGAAGGCCGTGTCTGAGGCGGAGCGGAAAGCCCACGACATGATCACAACAGAGAGGGCCAAGAT
GGAGCGCACGGTCGCCGAGGCCAAACGGCAGGCGGCGGAGGACGCACTGGCAGTTATCAATCAGCAGGAG
GATTCAAGCGAGAGTTGCTGGAATTGTGGCCGTAAAGCGAGTGAAACCTGCAGTGGCTGTAACACAGCCC
GATACTGTGGCTCATTTTGCCAGCACAAAGACTGGGAGAAGCACCATCACATCTGTGGACAGACCCTGCA
GGCCCAGCAGCAGGGAGACACACCTGCAGTCAGCTCCTCTGTCACGCCCAACAGCGGGGCTGGGAGCCCG
ATGGACACACCACCAGCAGCCACTCCGAGGTCAACCACCCCGGGAACCCCTTCCACCATAGAGACAACCC
CTCGCTAGTAATGAACTAGTCCGTAACTTGAAAGTATTTCGATTTCTTGGCTTTATATATCTTGTGGAAA
GGACGAGCGTAATAAACTAGAATTGTACTGACGCGTTAAGTCGACAATCAACCTCTGGATTACAAAATTT
GTGAAAGATTGACTGGTATTCTTAACTATGTTGCTCCTTTTACGCTATGTGGATACGCTGCTTTAATGCC
TTTGTATCATGCTATTGCTTCCCGTATGGCTTTCATTTTCTCCTCCTTGTATAAATCCTGGTTGCTGTCT
CTTTATGAGGAGTTGTGGCCCGTTGTCAGGCAACGTGGCGTGGTGTGCACTGTGTTTGCTGACGCAACCC
CCACTGGTTGGGGCATTGCCACCACCTGTCAGCTCCTTTCCGGGACTTTCGCTTTCCCCCTCCCTATTGC
CACGGCGGAACTCATCGCCGCCTGCCTTGCCCGCTGCTGGACAGGGGCTCGGCTGTTGGGCACTGACAAT
TCCGTGGTGTTGTCGGGGAAATCATCGTCCTTTCCTTGGCTGCTCGCCTGTGTTGCCACCTGGATTCTGC
GCGGGACGTCCTTCTGCTACGTCCCTTCGGCCCTCAATCCAGCGGACCTTCCTTCCCGCGGCCTGCTGCC
GGCTCTGCGGCCTCTTCCGCGTCTTCGCCTTCGCCCTCAGACGAGTCGGATCTCCCTTTGGGCCGCCTCC
CCGCGTCGACTTTAAGACCAATGACTTACAAGGCAGCTGTAGATCTTAGCCACTTTTTAAAAGAAAAGGG
GGGACTGGAAGGGCTAATTCACTCCCAACGAAGACAAGATCTGCTTTTTGCTTGTACTGGGTCTCTCTGG
TTAGACCAGATCTGAGCCTGGGAGCTCTCTGGCTAACTAGGGAACCCACTGCTTAAGCCTCAATAAAGCT
TGCCTTGAGTGCTTCAAGTAGTGTGTGCCCGTCTGTTGTGTGACTCTGGTAACTAGAGATCCCTCAGACC
CTTTTAGTCAGTGTGGAAAATCTCTAGCAGTACGTATAGTAGTTCATGTCATCTTATTATTCAGTATTTA
TAACTTGCAAAGAAATGAATATCAGAGAGTGAGAGGAACTTGTTTATTGCAGCTTATAATGGTTACAAAT
AAAGCAATAGCATCACAAATTTCACAAATAAAGCATTTTTTTCACTGCATTCTAGTTGTGGTTTGTCCAA
ACTCATCAATGTATCTTATCATGTCTGGCTCTAGCTATCCCGCCCCTAACTCCGCCCATCCCGCCCCTAA
CTCCGCCCAGTTCCGCCCATTCTCCGCCCCATGGCTGACTAATTTTTTTTATTTATGCAGAGGCCGAGGC
CGCCTCGGCCTCTGAGCTATTCCAGAAGTAGTGAGGAGGCTTTTTTGGAGGCCTAGGGACGTACCCAATT
CGCCCTATAGTGAGTCGTATTACGCGCGCTCACTGGCCGTCGTTTTACAACGTCGTGACTGGGAAAACCC
TGGCGTTACCCAACTTAATCGCCTTGCAGCACATCCCCCTTTCGCCAGCTGGCGTAATAGCGAAGAGGCC
CGCACCGATCGCCCTTCCCAACAGTTGCGCAGCCTGAATGGCGAATGGG
[124 nt withheld, positions 7400-7523]
C
[91 nt withheld, positions 7525-7615]
A
[49 nt withheld, positions 7617-7665]
CCTTTGACGTTGGAGTCCACGTTCTTT
[37 nt withheld, positions 7693-7729]
ACCCTATCTCGGTCTATTCTTTTGATTTATAAGGGATTTTGCCGATTTCGGCCTATTGGTTAAAAAATGA
GCTGATTTAACAAAAATTTAACGCGAATTTTAACAAAATATTAACGCTTACAATTTAGGTGGCACTTTTC
GGGGAAATGTGCGCGGAACCCCTATTTGTTTATTTTTCTAAATACATTCAAATATGTATCCGCTCATGAG
ACAATAACCCTGATAAATGCTTCAATAATATTGAAAAAGGAAGAGTATGAGTATTCAACATTTCCGTGTC
GCCCTTATTCCCTTTTTTGCGGCATTTTGCCTTCCTGTTTTTGCTCACCCAGAAACGCTGGTGAAAGTAA
AAGATGCTGAAGATCAGTTGGGTGCACGAGTGGGTTACATCGAACTGGATCTCAACAGCGGTAAGATCCT
TGAGAGTTTTCGCCCCGAAGAACGTTTTCCAATGATGAGCACTTTTAAAGTTCTGCTATGTGGCGCGGTA
TTATCCCGTATTGACGCCGGGCAAGAGCAACTCGGTCGCCGCATACACTATTCTCAGAATGACTTGGTTG
AGTACTCACCAGTCACAGAAAAGCATCTTACGGATGGCATGACAGTAAGAGAATTATGCAGTGCTGCCAT
AACCATGAGTGATAACACTGCGGCCAACTTACTTCTGACAACGATCGGAGGACCGAAGGAGCTAACCGCT
TTTTTGCACAACATGGGGGATCATGTAACTCGCCTTGATCGTTGGGAACCGGAGCTGAATGAAGCCATAC
CAAACGACGAGCGTGACACCACGATGCCTGTAGCAATGGCAACAACGTTGCGCAAACTATTAACTGGCGA
ACTACTTACTCTAGCTTCCCGGCAACAATTAATAGACTGGATGGAGGCGGATAAAGTTGCAGGACCACTT
CTGCGCTCGGCCCTTCCGGCTGGCTGGTTTATTGCTGATAAATCTGGAGCCGGTGAGCGTGGGTCTCGCG
GTATCATTGCAGCACTGGGGCCAGATGGTAAGCCCTCCCGTATCGTAGTTATCTACACGACGGGGAGTCA
GGCAACTATGGATGAACGAAATAGACAGATCGCTGAGATAGGTGCCTCACTGATTAAGCATTGGTAACTG
TCAGACCAAGTTTACTCATATATACTTTAGATTGATTTAAAACTTCATTTTTAATTTAAAAGGATCTAGG
TGAAGATCCTTTTTGATAATCTCATGACCAAAATCCCTTAACGTGAGTTTTCGTTCCACTGAGCGTCAGA
CCCCGTAGAAAAGATCAAAGGATCTTCTTGAGATCCTTTTTTTCTGCGCGTAATCTGCTGCTTGCAAACA
AAAAAACCACCGCTACCAGCGGTGGTTTGTTTGCCGGATCAAGAGCTACCAACTCTTTTTCCGAAGGTAA
CTGGCTTCAGCAGAGCGCAGATACCAAATACTGTTCTTCTAGTGTAGCCGTAGTTAGGCCACCACTTCAA
GAACTCTGTAGCACCGCCTACATACCTCGCTCTGCTAATCCTGTTACCAGTGGCTGCTGCCAGTGGCGAT
AAGTCGTGTCTTACCGGGTTGGACTCAAGACGATAGTTACCGGATAAGGCGCAGCGGTCGGGCTGAACGG
GGGGTTCGTGCACACAGCCCAGCTTGGAGCGAACGACCTACACCGAACTGAGATACCTACAGCGTGAGCT
ATGAGAAAGCGCCACGCTTCCCGAAGGGAGAAAGGCGGACAGGTATCCGGTAAGCGGCAGGGTCGGAACA
GGAGAGCGCACGAGGGAGCTTCCAGGGGGAAACGCCTGGTATCTTTATAGTCCTGTCGGGTTTCGCCACC
TCTGACTTGAGCGTCGATTTTTGTGATGCTCGTCAGGGGGGCGGAGCCTATGGAAAAACGCCAGCAACGC
GGCCTTTTTACGGTTCCTGGCCTTTTGCTGGCCTTTTGCTCACATGTTCTTTCCTGCGTTATCCCCTGAT
TCTGTGGATAACCGTATTACCGCCTTTGAGTGAGCTGATACCGCTCGCCGCAGCCGAACGACCGAGCGCA
GCGAGTCAGTGAGCGAGGAAGCGGAAGAGCGCCCAATACGCAAACCGCCTCTCCCCGCGCGTTGGCCGAT
TCATTAATGCAGCTGGCACGACAGGTTTCCCGACTGGAAAGCGGGCAGTGAGCGCAACGCAATTAATGTG
AGTTAGCTCACTCATTAGGCACCCCAGGCTTTACACTTTATGCTTCCGGCTCGTATGTTGTGTGGAATTG
TGAGCGGATAACAATTTCACACAGGAAACAGCTATGACCATGATTACGCCAAGCGCGCAATTAACCCTCA
CTAAAGGGAACAAAAGCTGGAGCTGCAAGC
Features (pLannotate 1.2.2; 31 found; start..end, strand, type, name):
      5..231     +  promoter       RSV promoter: Rous sarcoma virus enhancer/promoter
    232..412     +  LTR            5' LTR (truncated): truncated 5' long terminal repeat (LTR) from HIV-1
    459..584     +  misc_feature   HIV-1 Ψ: packaging signal of human immunodeficiency virus type 1
    568..931     +  CDS            HIV-1 gag (fragment): gag protein from human immunodeficiency virus 1; gag
   1077..1310    +  misc_feature   RRE: The Rev response element (RRE) of HIV-1 allows for Rev-dependent mRNA export from the nucleus to the cytoplasm.
   1687..1713    +  CDS            Rev (fragment): human immunodeficiency virus 1 (HIV-1) Rev protein; rev; enhances nuclear export of unspliced and incompletely spliced viral mRNAs
   1720..1743    +  promoter       SV40 promoter (fragment): SV40 early promoter
   1744..1815    +  promoter       SV40 promoter (fragment): SV40 enhancer and early promoter
   1839..1974    +  rep_origin     SV40 ori: SV40 origin of replication
   2020..2616    +  CDS            PuroR (fragment): puromycin N-acetyltransferase; pac from Streptomyces; confers resistance to puromycin
   2665..2782    +  misc_feature   cPPT/CTS: central polypurine tract and central termination sequence of HIV-1
   2847..2913    +  CDS            small t antigen (fragment): SV40 (simian virus 40) small t antigen
   2920..4098    +  promoter       EF-1α promoter: strong constitutive promoter for human elongation factor EF-1α
   4094..5815    +  CDS            RUNX1T1: MTG8_HUMAN - Also known as AML1T1, CBFA2T1, CDR, ETO, MTG8, ZMYND2. Experimental evidence at protein level: Swiss-Prot protein existence level 1. Transcriptional corepressor which facilitates transcriptional repression via its association with DNA-binding transcription factors and recruitment of other corepressors and histone-modifying enzymes (PubMed:12559562, PubMed:15203199, PubMed:10688654). Can repress the expression of MMP7 in a ZBTB33-dependent manner (PubMed:23251453). Can repress transactivation mediated by TCF12 (PubMed:16803958). Acts as a negative regulator of adipogenesis (By simi
   5831..5884    +  promoter       U6 promoter (fragment): RNA polymerase III promoter for human U6 snRNA
   5926..6514    +  misc_feature   WPRE: woodchuck hepatitis virus posttranscriptional regulatory element
   6565..6584    +  misc_feature   cPPT/CTS (fragment): central polypurine tract and central termination sequence of HIV-1
   6586..6819    +  LTR            3' LTR (ΔU3): self-inactivating 3' long terminal repeat (LTR) from HIV-1
   6897..7018    +  polyA_signal   SV40 poly(A) signal: SV40 polyadenylation signal
   7058..7193    +  rep_origin     SV40 ori: SV40 origin of replication
   7214..7232    -  promoter       T7 promoter: promoter for bacteriophage T7 RNA polymerase
   7240..7395    +  CDS            lacZα (fragment): LacZα fragment of β-galactosidase; lacZ fragment
   7400..7828    +  rep_origin     f1 ori (sequence partly withheld): f1 bacteriophage origin of replication; arrow indicates direction of (+) strand synthesis
   7881..7985    +  promoter       AmpR promoter: bla
   7986..8846    +  CDS            AmpR: β-lactamase; bla; confers resistance to ampicillin, carbenicillin, and related antibiotics
   9017..9605    +  rep_origin     ori: high-copy-number ColE1/pMB1/pBR322/pUC origin of replication
   9788..9880    +  CDS            lacI (fragment): lac repressor; lacI; The lac repressor binds to the lac operator to inhibit transcription in E. coli. This inhibition can be relieved by adding lactose or isopropyl-β-D-thiogalactopyranoside (IPTG).
   9893..9914    +  protein_bind   CAP binding site: CAP binding activates transcription in the presence of cAMP. E. coli catabolite activator protein
   9929..9959    +  promoter       lac promoter: promoter for the E. coli lac operon
   9967..9983    +  protein_bind   lac operator: The lac repressor binds to the lac operator to inhibit transcription in E. coli. This inhibition can be relieved by adding lactose or isopropyl-β-D-thiogalactopyranoside (IPTG). lac repressor encoded by lacI
  10028..10046   +  promoter       T3 promoter: promoter for bacteriophage T3 RNA polymerase
