[The description below was written by a language model from this plasmid's Addgene catalogue record and pLannotate feature annotations shown in this document.]
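Description:
TFORF1679 is a third-generation-style, self-inactivating lentiviral expression plasmid built on the pLX_TRC317 backbone. It belongs to a barcoded library of human transcription factor open reading frames. It is propagated in E. coli through a high-copy ColE1/pUC-type origin with ampicillin resistance (AmpR), and it also carries an f1 origin and remnants of a lac/lacZα cloning region flanked by T3 and T7 promoters. The depositor notes that the plasmid can recombine, as is common for LTR-containing vectors. The sequenced record is 10,069 nt, consistent with the stated backbone and insert sizes.

The viral genome is transcribed from an RSV promoter fused to a truncated HIV-1 5' LTR. This is followed by the Ψ packaging signal, a gag fragment, the Rev response element for Rev-dependent nuclear export, and a cPPT/CTS element that aids nuclear import. The genome ends in a ΔU3 3' LTR, which inactivates LTR promoter activity after integration, followed by an SV40 polyadenylation signal. Two expression units sit within the provirus. An SV40 early promoter drives puromycin N-acetyltransferase for selecting transduced mammalian cells. A human EF-1α promoter drives the human RUNX1T1 ORF (also known as ETO or MTG8), a transcriptional corepressor that acts through DNA-binding factors and histone-modifying enzymes. A WPRE downstream of the ORF enhances transcript stability and expression.

According to the catalogue entry, each library member carries a unique 24-bp barcode. The barcode is not annotated as a feature in the table, so its position cannot be stated from the record. The barcodes allow the overexpressed factor to be identified in pooled screens, such as those probing directed differentiation.
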