Addgene plasmid #143835: TFORF1679
Purpose: Lentiviral vector for overexpressing transcription factor ORFs with unique 24-bp barcodes. Barcodes facilitate identification of transcription factors in pooled screens.
Depositing lab: Feng Zhang. Depositing organization: Broad Institute. Publication: A transcription factor atlas of directed differentiation. Joung J, Ma S, Tay T, Geiger-Schuller KR, Kirchgatterer PC, Verdine VK, Guo B, Arias-Garcia MA, Allen WE, Singh A, Kuksenko O, Abudayyeh OO, Gootenberg JS, Fu Z, Macrae RK, Buenrostro JD, Regev A, Zhang F. Cell. 2023 Jan 5;186(1):209-229.e26. doi: 10.1016/j.cell.2022.11.026. PubMed 36608654.
Backbone
  Vector backbone: pLX_TRC317
  Backbone manufacturer: Broad Institute Genetic Perturbation Platform
  Backbone size w/o insert (bp): 8264
  Vector type: Mammalian Expression, Lentiviral
  Selectable markers: Puromycin
Growth in bacteria
  Bacterial resistance: Ampicillin, 100 μg/mL
  Growth temperature: 37°C
  Growth strain: NEB Stable
  Copy number: High Copy
Gene/Insert
  Gene/Insert name: RUNX1T1
  Species: H. sapiens (human)
  Insert size (bp): 1805
  Entrez Gene: RUNX1T1 (a.k.a. AML1-MTG8, AML1T1, CBFA2T1, CDR, ETO, MTG8, ZMYND2)
  Promoter: EF1a
  Cloning method: Unknown
  Sequencing primers: 5′ GGGTGGAGACTGAAGTTAGGCCAG; 3′ CACATAGCGTAAAAGGAGCAACATAG
Terms and licenses: Academic/Nonprofit Terms; Industry Terms: Not Available to Industry
Depositor comments: NM_175636,NM_175635,XM_011517353,XM_017013935,XM_017013937,XM_017013934,XM_006716676,XM_017013936,ENST00000360348,ENST00000422361 . The transcription factor ORF portion of this plasmid was synthesized by Genewiz. Please test multiple small colonies in case of plasmid recombination. To make this collection available in a timely manner, a portion of this collection was not fully sequenced by Addgene. If an Addgene verified full plasmid sequence is not available, please contact us prior to placing an order to request the full sequence.
How to cite: TFORF1679 was a gift from Feng Zhang (Addgene plasmid # 143835 ; http://n2t.net/addgene:143835 ; RRID:Addgene_143835)
