>Addgene plasmid #143835 | TFORF1679 | depositor partial sequence | sequence record 283632 | Insert
ACCGCCACCATGCCAGACTCACCTGTGGATGTGAAGACGCAATCTAGGCTGACTCCTCCAACAATGCCAC
CTCCCCCAACTACTCAAGGAGCTCCAAGAACCAGTTCATTTACACCGACAACGTTAACTAATGGCACGAG
CCATTCTCCTACAGCCTTGAATGGCGCCCCCTCACCACCCAATGGCTTCAGCAATGGGCCTTCCTCTTCT
TCCTCCTCCTCTCTGGCTAATCAACAGCTGCCCCCAGCCTGTGGTGCCAGGCAACTCAGCAAGCTGAAAA
GGTTCCTTACTACCCTGCAGCAGTTTGGCAATGACATTTCACCCGAGATAGGAGAAAGAGTTCGCACCCT
CGTTCTGGGACTAGTGAACTCCACTTTGACAATTGAAGAATTTCATTCCAAACTGCAAGAAGCTACTAAC
TTCCCACTGAGACCTTTTGTCATCCCATTTTTGAAGGCCAACTTGCCCCTGCTGCAGCGTGAGCTCCTCC
ACTGCGCAAGACTGGCCAAACAGAACCCTGCCCAGTACCTCGCCCAGCATGAACAGCTGCTTCTGGATGC
CAGCACCACCTCACCTGTTGACTCCTCAGAGCTGCTTCTCGATGTGAACGAAAACGGGAAGAGGCGAACT
CCAGACAGAACCAAAGAAAATGGCTTTGACAGAGAGCCTTTGCACTCAGAACATCCAAGCAAGCGACCAT
GCACTATTAGCCCAGGCCAGCGGTACAGTCCAAATAACGGCTTATCCTACCAGCCCAATGGCCTGCCTCA
CCCTACCCCACCTCCACCTCAGCATTACCGTTTGGATGATATGGCCATTGCCCACCACTACAGGGACTCC
TATCGACACCCCAGCCACAGGGACCTCAGGGACAGAAACAGACCTATGGGGTTGCATGGCACACGTCAAG
AAGAAATGATTGATCACAGACTAACAGACAGAGAATGGGCAGAAGAGTGGAAACATCTTGACCATCTGTT
AAACTGCATAATGGACATGGTAGAAAAAACAAGGCGATCTCTCACCGTACTAAGGCGGTGTCAAGAAGCA
GACCGGGAAGAATTGAATTACTGGATCCGGCGGTACAGTGACGCCGAGGACTTAAAAAAAGGTGGCGGCA
GTAGCAGCAGCCACTCTAGGCAGCAGAGTCCCGTCAACCCAGACCCAGTTGCACTAGACGCGCATCGGGA
ATTCCTTCACAGGCCTGCGTCTGGATACGTGCCAGAGGAGATCTGGAAGAAAGCTGAGGAGGCCGTCAAT
GAGGTGAAGCGCCAGGCGATGACGGAGCTGCAGAAGGCCGTGTCTGAGGCGGAGCGGAAAGCCCACGACA
TGATCACAACAGAGAGGGCCAAGATGGAGCGCACGGTCGCCGAGGCCAAACGGCAGGCGGCGGAGGACGC
ACTGGCAGTTATCAATCAGCAGGAGGATTCAAGCGAGAGTTGCTGGAATTGTGGCCGTAAAGCGAGTGAA
ACCTGCAGTGGCTGTAACACAGCCCGATACTGTGGCTCATTTTGCCAGCACAAAGACTGGGAGAAGCACC
ATCACATCTGTGGACAGACCCTGCAGGCCCAGCAGCAGGGAGACACACCTGCAGTCAGCTCCTCTGTCAC
GCCCAACAGCGGGGCTGGGAGCCCGATGGACACACCACCAGCAGCCACTCCGAGGTCAACCACCCCGGGA
ACCCCTTCCACCATAGAGACAACCCCTCGCTAGTAATGAACTAGTCCGTAACTTGAAAGTATTTCGATTT
CTTGGCTTTATATATCTTGTGGAAAGGACGAGCGTAATAAACTAGAATTGTACTG
