>Addgene plasmid #143835 | TFORF1679 | depositor partial sequence | sequence record 283633 | Barcode
GCGTAATAAACTAGAATTGTACTG
